Addgene plasmid #39324: human EB1 in pBluescript II
Depositing lab: Tim Mitchison & Jennifer Tirnauer. Depositing organization: Harvard Medical School.
Backbone
  Vector backbone: pBluescript II
  Backbone size w/o insert (bp): 2961
  Total vector size (bp): 3765
  Vector type: Mammalian Expression, Bacterial Expression
Growth in bacteria
  Bacterial resistance: Ampicillin, 100 μg/mL
  Growth temperature: 37°C
  Growth strain: DH5alpha
  Copy number: Unknown
Gene/Insert
  Gene/Insert name: EB1 (alt name: MAPRE1)
  Species: H. sapiens (human)
  Insert size (bp): 804
  Entrez Gene: MAPRE1 (a.k.a. EB1)
  Promoter: T7
  Cloning method: Restriction Enzyme; 5′ cloning site BamH1 (not destroyed); 3′ cloning site EcoR1 (not destroyed)
  Sequencing primers: 5′ T7; 3′ T3
Terms and licenses: Academic/Nonprofit Terms; Industry Terms: Not Available to Industry
Depositor comments: Do not cut out EB1 using EcoR1 as there is an internal EcoR1 site in the EB1 sequence.
How to cite: human EB1 in pBluescript II was a gift from Tim Mitchison & Jennifer Tirnauer (Addgene plasmid # 39324 ; http://n2t.net/addgene:39324 ; RRID:Addgene_39324)
