[The description below was written by a language model from this plasmid's Addgene catalogue record.]
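Description:
Human EB1 in pBluescript II is a small cloning plasmid of about 3.8 kb that carries the human MAPRE1 coding sequence, which encodes the microtubule plus-end tracking protein EB1. The insert is 804 bp and sits in the roughly 3 kb pBluescript II phagemid backbone. The plasmid is propagated in E. coli under ampicillin selection. The record lists copy number as unknown, although pBluescript-type vectors generally use a high-copy pUC-derived origin. No feature table accompanies the entry, so individual backbone elements are not documented beyond what the backbone name implies.

The EB1 insert was placed by restriction cloning between BamHI at the 5′ end and EcoRI at the 3′ end, and both sites were preserved. It lies downstream of the T7 promoter, the only promoter recorded. The T7 and T3 primer sites flank the insert and are used for sequencing from either side. No epitope tags, fusion partners or reporters are listed. The catalogue classifies the vector type as both mammalian and bacterial expression, but no mammalian promoter is recorded. The T7 arrangement is best suited to in vitro transcription, or to expression in systems that supply T7 RNA polymerase. The plasmid can also serve as a source of the EB1 sequence for subcloning into other vectors.

The depositors caution that the EB1 sequence contains an internal EcoRI site. Cutting with EcoRI to release the insert would therefore split the gene, so a different strategy is needed to recover the intact coding region. The record does not state a specific experimental purpose.
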