>Addgene plasmid #39324 | human EB1 in pBluescript II | addgene partial sequence | sequence record 51180 | T3 5'-GCAATTAACCCTCACTAAAGG-3'
GGCGGCCGCTCTAGAACTAGTGGATCC
[390 nt withheld, positions 28-417]
CAAGGTCAAGAAACTGCAGTGGCTCCTTCCCTTGTTGCTCCAGCTCTGAATAAACCGAAGAAACCTCTCA
CTTCTAGCAGTGCAGCTCCCCAGAGGCCCATCTCAACACAGAGAACCGCTGCGGCTCCTAAGGCTGGCCC
TGGTGTGGTGCGAAAGAACCCTGGTGTGGGCAACGGAGACGACGAGGCAGCTGAGTTGATGCAGCAGGTC
AACGTATTGAAACTTACTGTTGAAGACTTGGAGAAAGAGAGGGATTTCTACTTCGGAAAGCTACGGAACA
TTGAATTGATTTGCCAGGAGAACGAGGGGGAAAACGACCCTGTATTGCAGAGGATTGTAGACATTCTGTA
TGCCACAGATGAAGGCTTTGTGATACCTGATGAAGGGGGCCCACAGGA
